>Addgene plasmid #157663 | pCAG-HA-LMW-FGF2 | addgene full sequence | sequence record 309047 | Addgene NGS Result
TGGTCTGACAGTTACCAATGCTTAATCAGTGAGGCACCTATCTCAGCGATCTGTCTATTTCGTTCATCCA
TAGTTGCCTGACTCCCCGTCGTGTAGATAACTACGATACGGGAGGGCTTACCATCTGGCCCCAGTGCTGC
AATGATACCGCGAGACCCACGCTCACCGGCTCCAGATTTATCAGCAATAAACCAGCCAGCCGGAAGGGCC
GAGCGCAGAAGTGGTCCTGCAACTTTATCCGCCTCCATCCAGTCTATTAATTGTTGCCGGGAAGCTAGAG
TAAGTAGTTCGCCAGTTAATAGTTTGCGCAACGTTGTTGCCATTGCTACAGGCATCGTGGTGTCACGCTC
GTCGTTTGGTATGGCTTCATTCAGCTCCGGTTCCCAACGATCAAGGCGAGTTACATGATCCCCCATGTTG
TGCAAAAAAGCGGTTAGCTCCTTCGGTCCTCCGATCGTTGTCAGAAGTAAGTTGGCCGCAGTGTTATCAC
TCATGGTTATGGCAGCACTGCATAATTCTCTTACTGTCATGCCATCCGTAAGATGCTTTTCTGTGACTGG
TGAGTACTCAACCAAGTCATTCTGAGAATAGTGTATGCGGCGACCGAGTTGCTCTTGCCCGGCGTCAATA
CGGGATAATACCGCGCCACATAGCAGAACTTTAAAAGTGCTCATCATTGGAAAACGTTCTTCGGGGCGAA
AACTCTCAAGGATCTTACCGCTGTTGAGATCCAGTTCGATGTAACCCACTCGTGCACCCAACTGATCTTC
AGCATCTTTTACTTTCACCAGCGTTTCTGGGTGAGCAAAAACAGGAAGGCAAAATGCCGCAAAAAAGGGA
ATAAGGGCGACACGGAAATGTTGAATACTCATACTCTTCCTTTTTCAATGACCGCTTTGGAAAAACAAAG
ACTGTATTTCCTGGAAATTAATGTTTATTCAATAAACTGTGTATTCAGCTATATTCACATAGTGGTGAGG
CTGAAATGAGGCGGGAAGAGGCGGTTGGGGCTTAATTATATCAATTTGGGTGGCCCCACAGCGCCTCCAA
GGCGCCAGTCCTGTTTTGACAAGTTGCCTCTGGAAGCCTCTCTTCTTTTTCTCCAGAGTAAGCGGAGGCC
AGGGGCCCCCGGCCTCTGCTTAATACTAAAAAAAACAGCTGTTGTCATAGTAATGATTGGGTGGAAACAT
TCCAGGCCTGGGTGGAGAGGCTTTTTGCTTCCTCTTGCAAAACCACACTGACATTCCAGGCCTGGGTGGA
GAGGCTTTTTGCTTCCTCTTGCAAAACCACACTGCCCTCTGGAGGGCAGTTGCCTAGCAACTAATTAAAA
GAGGATGTCGCACGGCCAGCTGCGGTCAGTTAGTCACTTCCTGCTTAACTGACTTGACATTTTCTATTTT
AAGAGTCGGGAGGAAAATTACTGTGTTGGAGGCCCTCCGCCATCTTCTGAAGCTGAATCGAATTAACTTG
TTTATTGCAGCTTATAATGGTTACAAATAAAGCAATAGCATCACAAATTTCACAAATAAAGCATTTTTTT
CACTGCATTCTAGTTGTGGTTTGTCCAAACTCATCAATGTATCTTATCATGTCTGGATCTGATATCATCG
TCGACATTGATTATTGACTAGTTATTAATAGTAATCAATTACGGGGTCATTAGTTCATAGCCCATATATG
GAGTTCCGCGTTACATAACTTACGGTAAATGGCCCGCCTGGCTGACCGCCCAACGACCCCCGCCCATTGA
CGTCAATAATGACGTATGTTCCCATAGTAACGCCAATAGGGACTTTCCATTGACGTCAATGGGTGGAGTA
TTTACGGTAAACTGCCCACTTGGCAGTACATCAAGTGTATCATATGCCAAGTACGCCCCCTATTGACGTC
AATGACGGTAAATGGCCCGCCTGGCATTATGCCCAGTACATGACCTTATGGGACTTTCCTACTTGGCAGT
ACATCTACGTATTAGTCATCGCTATTACCATGGTCGAGGTGAGCCCCACGTTCTGCTTCACTCTCCCCAT
CTCCCCCCCCTCCCCACCCCCAATTTTGTATTTATTTATTTTTTAATTATTTTGTGCAGCGATGGGGGCG
GGGGGGGGGGGGGGGCGCGCGCCRGGCGGGGCGGGGCGGGGCGAGGGGCGGGGCGGGGCGAGGCGGAGAG
GTGCGGCGGCAGCCAATCAGAGCGGCGCGCTCCGAAAGTTTCCTTTTATGGCGAGGCGGCGGCGGCGGCG
GCCCTATAAAAAGCGAAGCGCGCGGCGGGCGGGAGTCGCTGCGCGCTGCCTTCGCCCCGTGCCCCGCTCC
GCCGCCGCCTCGCGCCGCCCGCCCCGGCTCTGACTGACCGCGTTACTCCCACAGGTGAGCGGGCGGGACG
GCCCTTCTCCTCCGGGCTGTAATTAGCGCTTGGTTTAATGACGGCTTGTTTCTTTTCTGTGGCTGCGTGA
AAGCCTTGAGGGGCTCCGGGAGGGCCCTTTGTGCGGGGGGAGCGGCTCGGGGGGTGCGTGCGTGTGTGTG
TGCGTGGGGAGCGCCGCGTGCGGCTCCGCGCTGCCCGGCGGCTGTGAGCGCTGCGGGCGCGGCGCGGGGC
TTTGTGCGCTCCGCAGTGTGCGCGAGGGGAGCGCGGCCGGGGGCGGTGCCCCGCGGTGCGGGGGGGGCTG
CGAGGGGAACAAAGGCTGCGTGCGGGGTGTGTGCGTGGGGGGGTGAGCAGGGGGTGTGGGCGCGTCGGTC
GGGCTGCAACCCCCCCTGCACCCCCCTCCCCGAGTTGCTGAGCACGGCCCGGCTTCGGGTGCGGGGCTCC
GTACGGGGCGTGGCGCGGGGCTCGCCGTGCCGGGCGGGGGGTGGCGGCAGGTGGGGGTGCCGGGCGGGGC
GGGGCCGCCTCGGGCCGGGGAGGGCTCGGGGGAGGGGCGCGGCGGCCCCCGGAGCGCCGGCGGCTGTCGA
GGCGCGGCGAGCCGCAGCCATTGCCTTTTATGGTAATCGTGCGAGAGGGCGCAGGGACTTCCTTTGTCCC
AAATCTGTGCGGAGCCGAAATCTGGGAGGCGCCGCCGCACCCCCTCTAGCGGGCGCGGGGCGAAGCGGTG
CGGCGCCGGCAGGAAGGAAATGGGCGGGGAGGGCCTTCGTGCGTCGCCGCGCCGCCGTCCCCTTCTCCCT
CTCCAGCCTCGGGGCTGTCCGCGGGGGGACGGCTGCCTTCGGGGGGGACGGGGCAGGGCGGGGTTCGGCT
TCTGGCGTGTGACCGGCGGCTCTAGAGCCTCTGCTAACCATGTTCATGCCTTCTTCTTTTTCCTACAGCT
CCTGGGCAACGTGCTGGTTATTGTGCTGTCTCATCATTTTGGCAAAGAATTAGCCACCATGTACCCATAC
GATGTTCCAGATTACGCTCTCGAGGCGGCTGGCTCTATCACCACTCTGCCGGCCCTGCCGGAAGATGGCG
GCAGCGGCGCGTTCCCGCCGGGCCATTTTAAGGATCCGAAGCGCCTGTACTGCAAAAACGGCGGCTTTTT
CCTGCGCATTCACCCGGATGGCCGTGTGGACGGTGTGCGTGAGAAAAGCGACCCGCACATCAAACTGCAA
CTGCAAGCGGAGGAACGTGGTGTAGTGAGCATCAAGGGTGTATGCGCTAACCGTTATCTGGCGATGAAAG
AAGACGGCCGCCTGCTGGCGAGCAAATGCGTCACCGACGAATGTTTCTTCTTCGAACGCCTGGAGTCCAA
CAACTACAACACGTATCGCTCCCGCAAATACACCTCTTGGTACGTGGCTCTGAAACGCACCGGCCAGTAC
AAACTGGGCTCCAAAACCGGCCCTGGCCAGAAAGCGATCCTGTTCCTGCCGATGTCCGCGAAATCCTAAG
AATTCCGCCCCCCCCCCCTCTCCCTCCCCCCCCCCTAACGTTACTGGCCGAAGCCGCTTGGAATAAGGCC
GGTGTGCGTTTGTCTATATGTTATTTTCCACCATATTGCCGTCTTTTGGCAATGTGAGGGCCCGGAAACC
TGGCCCTGTCTTCTTGACGAGCATTCCTAGGGGTCTTTCCCCTCTCGCCAAAGGAATGCAAGGTCTGTTG
AATGTCGTGAAGGAAGCAGTTCCTCTGGAAGCTTCTTGAAGACAAACAACGTCTGTAGCGACCCTTTGCA
GGCAGCGGAACCCCCCACCTGGCGACAGGTGCCTCTGCGGCCAAAAGCCACGTGTATAAGATACACCTGC
AAAGGCGGCACAACCCCAGTGCCACGTTGTGAGTTGGATAGTTGTGGAAAGAGTCAAATGGCTCTCCTCA
AGCGTATTCAACAAGGGGCTGAAGGATGCCCAGAAGGTACCCCATTGTATGGGATCTGATCTGGGGCCTC
GGTGCACATGCTTTACATGTGTTTAGTCGAGGTTAAAAAAACGTCTAGGCCCCCCGAACCACGGGGACGT
GGTTTTCCTTTGAAAAACACGATGATAATATGGCCACAACCATGACCGAGTACAAGCCCACGGTGCGCCT
CGCCACCCGCGACGACGTCCCCAGGGCCGTACGCACCCTCGCCGCCGCGTTCGCCGACTACCCCGCCACG
CGCCACACCGTCGATCCGGACCGCCACATCGAGCGGGTCACCGAGCTGCAAGAACTCTTCCTCACGCGCG
TCGGGCTCGACATCGGCAAGGTGTGGGTCGCGGACGACGGCGCCGCGGTGGCGGTCTGGACCACGCCGGA
GAGCGTCGAAGCGGGGGCGGTGTTCGCCGAGATCGGCCCGCGCATGGCCGAGTTGAGCGGTTCCCGGCTG
GCCGCGCAGCAACAGATGGAAGGCCTCCTGGCGCCGCACCGGCCCAAGGAGCCCGCGTGGTTCCTGGCCA
CCGTCGGCGTCTCGCCCGACCACCAGGGCAAGGGTCTGGGCAGCGCCGTCGTGCTCCCCGGAGTGGAGGC
GGCCGAGCGCGCCGGGGTGCCCGCCTTCCTGGAGACCTCCGCGCCCCGCAACCTCCCCTTCTACGAGCGG
CTCGGCTTCACCGTCACCGCCGACGTCGAGGTGCCCGAAGGACCGCGCACCTGGTGCATGACCCGCAAGC
CCGGTGCCTGACGCCCGCCCCACGACCCGCAGCGCCCGACCGAAAGGAGCGCACGACCCCATGCATCGAT
GATCTAGAGCTCGCTGATCAGCCTCGACTGTGCCTTCTAGTTGCCAGCCATCTGTTGTTTGCCCCTCCCC
CGTGCCTTCCTTGACCCTGGAAGGTGCCACTCCCACTGTCCTTTCCTAATAAAATGAGGAAATTGCATCG
CATTGTCTGAGTAGGTGTCATTCTATTCTGGGGGGTGGGGTGGGGCAGGACAGCAAGGGGGAGGATTGGG
AAGACAATAGCAGGCATGCTGGGGATGCGGTGGGCTCTATGGCTTCTGAGGCGGAAAGAACCTGCAGCCC
AAGCTTGGCGTAATCATGGTCATAGCTGTTTCCTGTGTGAAATTGTTATCCGCTCACAATTCCACACAAC
ATACGAGCCGGAAGCATAAAGTGTAAAGCCTGGGGTGCCTAATGAGTGAGCTAACTCACATTAATTGCGT
TGCGCTCACTGCCCGCTTTCCAGTCGGGAAACCTGTCGTGCCAGCGGATCCGCATCTCAATTAGTCAGCA
ACCATAGTCCCGCCCCTAACTCCGCCCATCCCGCCCCTAACTCCGCCCAGTTCCGCCCATTCTCCGCCCC
ATGGCTGACTAATTTTTTTTATTTATGCAGAGGCCGAGGCCGCCTCGGCCTCTGAGCTATTCCAGAAGTA
GTGAGGAGGCTTTTTTGGAGGCCTAGGCTTTTGCAAAAAGCTAACTTGTTTATTGCAGCTTATAATGGTT
ACAAATAAAGCAATAGCATCACAAATTTCACAAATAAAGCATTTTTTTCACTGCATTCTAGTTGTGGTTT
GTCCAAACTCATCAATGTATCTTATCATGTCTGGATCCGCTGCATTAATGAATCGGCCAACGCGCGGGGA
GAGGCGGTTTGCGTATTGGGCGCTCTTCCGCTTCCTCGCTCACTGACTCGCTGCGCTCGGTCGTTCGGCT
GCGGCGAGCGGTATCAGCTCACTCAAAGGCGGTAATACGGTTATCCACAGAATCAGGGGATAACGCAGGA
AAGAACATGTGAGCAAAAGGCCAGCAAAAGGCCAGGAACCGTAAAAAGGCCGCGTTGCTGGCGTTTTTCC
ATAGGCTCCGCCCCCCTGACGAGCATCACAAAAATCGACGCTCAAGTCAGAGGTGGCGAAACCCGACAGG
ACTATAAAGATACCAGGCGTTTCCCCCTGGAAGCTCCCTCGTGCGCTCTCCTGTTCCGACCCTGCCGCTT
ACCGGATACCTGTCCGCCTTTCTCCCTTCGGGAAGCGTGGCGCTTTCTCATAGCTCACGCTGTAGGTATC
TCAGTTCGGTGTAGGTCGTTCGCTCCAAGCTGGGCTGTGTGCACGAACCCCCCGTTCAGCCCGACCGCTG
CGCCTTATCCGGTAACTATCGTCTTGAGTCCAACCCGGTAAGACACGACTTATCGCCACTGGCAGCAGCC
ACTGGTAACAGGATTAGCAGAGCGAGGTATGTAGGCGGTGCTACAGAGTTCTTGAAGTGGTGGCCTAACT
ACGGCTACACTAGAAGAACAGTATTTGGTATCTGCGCTCTGCTGAAGCCAGTTACCTTCGGAAAAAGAGT
TGGTAGCTCTTGATCCGGCAAACAAACCACCGCTGGTAGCGGTGGTTTTTTTGTTTGCAAGCAGCAGATT
ACGCGCAGAAAAAAAGGATCTCAAGAAGATCCTTTGATCTTTTCTACGGGGTCTGACGCTCAGTGGAACG
AAAACTCACGTTAAGGGATTTTGGTCATGAGATTATCAAAAAGGATCTTCACCTAGATCCTTTTAAATTA
AAAATGAAGTTTTAAATCAATCTAAAGTATATATGAGTAAACT
Features (pLannotate 1.2.2; 21 found; start..end, strand, type, name):
     12..872     -  CDS            AmpR: β-lactamase; bla; confers resistance to ampicillin, carbenicillin, and related antibiotics
    873..889     -  promoter       AmpR promoter (fragment): bla
   1465..1599    +  polyA_signal   SV40 poly(A) signal: SV40 polyadenylation signal
   1613..1992    +  enhancer       CMV enhancer: human cytomegalovirus immediate early enhancer
   1994..2271    +  promoter       chicken β-actin promoter: No description available
   2272..3288    +  intron         chimeric intron: chimera between introns from chicken β-actin and rabbit β-globin
   3352..3378    +  CDS            3xHA (fragment): three tandem HA epitope tags
   3385..3846    +  CDS            FGF2: FGF2_BOVIN - Experimental evidence at protein level: Swiss-Prot protein existence level 1. Acts as a ligand for FGFR1, FGFR2, FGFR3 and FGFR4 (By similarity). Also acts as an integrin ligand which is required for FGF2 signaling (By similarity). Binds to integrin ITGAV:ITGB3 (By similarity). Plays an important role in the regulation of cell survival, cell division, cell differentiation and cell migration (By similarity). Functions as a potent mitogen in vitro (By similarity). Can induce angiogenesis (By similarity). Mediates phosphorylation of ERK1/2 and thereby promotes retinal lens fiber diff
   3976..4438    +  misc_feature   IRES: internal ribosome entry site (IRES) of the encephalomyocarditis virus (EMCV)
   4452..5051    +  CDS            PuroR: puromycin N-acetyltransferase; pac from Streptomyces alboniger; confers resistance to puromycin
   5138..5362    +  polyA_signal   bGH poly(A) signal: bovine growth hormone polyadenylation signal
   5366..5382    +  promoter       SV40 promoter (fragment): SV40 enhancer and early promoter
   5433..5449    -  protein_bind   lac operator: The lac repressor binds to the lac operator to inhibit transcription in E. coli. This inhibition can be relieved by adding lactose or isopropyl-β-D-thiogalactopyranoside (IPTG). lac repressor encoded by lacI
   5457..5487    -  promoter       lac promoter: promoter for the E. coli lac operon
   5502..5523    -  protein_bind   CAP binding site: CAP binding activates transcription in the presence of cAMP. E. coli catabolite activator protein
   5536..5575    -  CDS            lacI (fragment): lac repressor; lacI; The lac repressor binds to the lac operator to inhibit transcription in E. coli. This inhibition can be relieved by adding lactose or isopropyl-β-D-thiogalactopyranoside (IPTG).
   5582..5604    +  promoter       SV40 promoter (fragment): SV40 enhancer and early promoter
   5628..5763    +  rep_origin     SV40 ori: SV40 origin of replication
   5783..5917    +  polyA_signal   SV40 poly(A) signal: SV40 polyadenylation signal
   5919..5973    -  CDS            lacI (fragment): lac repressor; lacI; The lac repressor binds to the lac operator to inhibit transcription in E. coli. This inhibition can be relieved by adding lactose or isopropyl-β-D-thiogalactopyranoside (IPTG).
   6156..6744    -  rep_origin     ori: high-copy-number ColE1/pMB1/pBR322/pUC origin of replication
