[The description below was written by a language model from this plasmid's Addgene catalogue record and pLannotate feature annotations shown in this document.]
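Description:
pCAG-HA-LMW-FGF2 is a mammalian expression plasmid built on the pCAG-HA-puro backbone that drives production of an N-terminally HA-tagged, low-molecular-weight form of human fibroblast growth factor 2 (FGF2). It is propagated in E. coli through a high-copy ColE1/pUC-type origin with ampicillin selection from the β-lactamase gene. The catalogue lists a total size of about 6.8 kb, and the sequenced record is slightly longer at about 6.9 kb. An SV40 origin is also annotated, which can support episomal replication in cells expressing large T antigen.

Expression comes from the composite CAG promoter, annotated here as the CMV immediate-early enhancer, the chicken β-actin promoter and a chimeric β-actin/β-globin intron, which together give strong constitutive transcription in many mammalian cell types. Downstream lies a short HA epitope sequence (annotated as a fragment of 3xHA, consistent with a single tag) followed directly by the roughly 465 bp FGF2 insert, cloned between XhoI and EcoRI. The insert lacks amino acids 1–134 of the longest FGF2 form, removing the N-terminal extension found in the high-molecular-weight isoforms and leaving the core LMW protein. The annotation tool matched the coding region to the bovine FGF2 entry, but the catalogue gives the species as human. An EMCV IRES then links a puromycin N-acetyltransferase gene to the same transcript, terminated by the bGH polyadenylation signal, so puromycin selection enriches for cells that also express the tagged FGF2.

The associated study concerns the interaction of nuclear FGF2 with API5 in mRNA export. The HA tag allows detection or immunoprecipitation of FGF2 in transfected cells.
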