Addgene plasmid #157663: pCAG-HA-LMW-FGF2
Purpose: Expresses FGF2 in mammalian cell
Depositing lab: Byung Il Lee. Depositing organization: National Cancer Center (KR). Publication: Regulation of mRNA export through API5 and nuclear FGF2 interaction. Bong SM, Bae SH, Song B, Gwak H, Yang SW, Kim S, Nam S, Rajalingam K, Oh SJ, Kim TW, Park S, Jang H, Lee BI. Nucleic Acids Res. 2020 Jun 19;48(11):6340-6352. doi: 10.1093/nar/gkaa335. PubMed 32383752.
Backbone
  Vector backbone: pCAG-HA-puro
  Backbone size w/o insert (bp): 6377
  Total vector size (bp): 6842
  Vector type: Mammalian Expression
Growth in bacteria
  Bacterial resistance: Ampicillin, 100 μg/mL
  Growth temperature: 37°C
  Growth strain: DH5alpha
  Copy number: Unknown
Gene/Insert
  Gene/Insert name: Fibroblast growth factor 2 (alt name: FGF2)
  Species: H. sapiens (human)
  Insert size (bp): 465
  Mutation: deleted amino acid 1-134
  Entrez Gene: FGF2 (a.k.a. BFGF, FGF-2, FGFB, HBGF-2)
  Tag / fusion protein: HA tag (N terminal on backbone)
  Cloning method: Restriction Enzyme; 5′ cloning site XhoI (unknown if destroyed); 3′ cloning site EcoRI (unknown if destroyed)
  Sequencing primers: 5′ -; 3′ -
Terms and licenses: Academic/Nonprofit Terms; Industry Terms: Not Available to Industry
How to cite: pCAG-HA-LMW-FGF2 was a gift from Byung Il Lee (Addgene plasmid # 157663 ; http://n2t.net/addgene:157663 ; RRID:Addgene_157663)
