>Addgene plasmid #157663 | pCAG-HA-LMW-FGF2 | depositor partial sequence | sequence record 304529 | synthetic gene (amino acid number: 135-288)
GGCGGCTGGCTCTATCACCACTCTGCCGGCCCTGCCGGAAGATGGCGGCAGCGGCGCGTTCCCGCCGGGC
CATTTTAAGGATCCGAAGCGCCTGTACTGCAAAAACGGCGGCTTTTTCCTGCGCATTCACCCGGATGGCC
GTGTGGACGGTGTGCGTGAGAAAAGCGACCCGCACATCAAACTGCAACTGCAAGCGGAGGAACGTGGTGT
AGTGAGCATCAAGGGTGTATGCGCTAACCGTTATCTGGCGATGAAAGAAGACGGCCGCCTGCTGGCGAGC
AAATGCGTCACCGACGAATGTTTCTTCTTCGAACGCCTGGAGTCCAACAACTACAACACGTATCGCTCCC
GCAAATACACCTCTTGGTACGTGGCTCTGAAACGCACCGGCCAGTACAAACTGGGCTCCAAAACCGGCCC
TGGCCAGAAAGCGATCCTGTTCCTGCCGATGTCCGCGAAATCCTAA
